Addgene plasmid #129459: pB-RTP2-Integration
Purpose: piggyBac transposon vector that Inducibly (Tet-On) expresses RTP2
Depositing lab: Sriram Kosuri. Depositing organization: University of California, Los Angeles (UCLA). Publication: A Scalable, Multiplexed Assay for Decoding GPCR-Ligand Interactions with RNA Sequencing. Jones EM, Jajoo R, Cancilla D, Lubock NB, Wang J, Satyadi M, Cheung R, de March C, Bloom JS, Matsunami H, Kosuri S. Cell Syst. 2019 Mar 27;8(3):254-260.e6. doi: 10.1016/j.cels.2019.02.009. Epub 2019 Mar 20. PubMed 30904378.
Backbone
  Vector backbone: pB-CMV expression vector
  Backbone manufacturer: SBI
  Backbone size w/o insert (bp): 6969
  Total vector size (bp): 7647
  Vector type: Mammalian Expression, Synthetic Biology
  Selectable markers: Puromycin
Growth in bacteria
  Bacterial resistance: Ampicillin, 100 μg/mL
  Growth temperature: 37°C
  Growth strain: DH5alpha
  Copy number: High Copy
Gene/Insert
  Gene/Insert name: RTP2 (alt name: Receptor-transporting protein 2)
  Species: H. sapiens (human)
  Insert size (bp): 678
  GenBank ID: 344892
  Entrez Gene: RTP2 (a.k.a. Z3CXXC2)
  Promoter: TRE (Tet-On)
  Cloning method: Gibson Cloning
  Sequencing primers: 5′ CGCTGTTTTGACCTCCAT; 3′ ggtacacaatttttgagc
Terms and licenses: Academic/Nonprofit Terms; Industry Terms: Not Available to Industry
How to cite: pB-RTP2-Integration was a gift from Sriram Kosuri (Addgene plasmid # 129459 ; http://n2t.net/addgene:129459 ; RRID:Addgene_129459)
