[The description below was written by a language model from this plasmid's Addgene catalogue record and pLannotate feature annotations shown in this document.]
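Description:
pB-RTP2-Integration is a piggyBac transposon vector for stable, doxycycline-inducible (Tet-On) expression of human RTP2 in mammalian cells. It is built on a commercial pB-CMV piggyBac expression backbone, with the insert introduced by Gibson assembly, for a total size of about 7.6 kb. In E. coli it is maintained as a high-copy plasmid through a ColE1/pUC-type origin and selected with ampicillin via the β-lactamase gene. An f1 origin and remnants of a lac promoter/operator and lacZα region are also carried in the bacterial portion.

The payload consists of two units in the same orientation. In the first, a Tet-responsive promoter, annotated as an array of repeated tet operator elements followed by a minimal promoter segment, drives the roughly 680 bp RTP2 coding sequence and is terminated by an SV40 poly(A) signal. RTP2 (receptor-transporting protein 2) is an accessory factor that specifically promotes functional cell-surface expression of olfactory receptors. Transcription requires a reverse Tet transactivator, which is not annotated on this plasmid and so presumably must be supplied by the host cell line or another construct. In the second unit, an EF-1α core promoter fused to an HTLV-1 LTR fragment expresses puromycin N-acetyltransferase, followed by a partial WPRE and a second SV40 poly(A) signal, allowing puromycin selection of integrants.

The automated feature table does not label the piggyBac terminal repeats, so their positions are not recorded here, and genomic integration would depend on piggyBac transposase provided in trans. The associated work describes a multiplexed, RNA-sequencing-based assay of GPCR–ligand interactions, which is consistent with using this vector to engineer cell lines that support olfactory receptor surface expression.
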