Features (pLannotate 1.2.2; 30 found; start..end, strand, type, name):
      1..105     -  promoter       AmpR promoter: bla
    158..586     -  rep_origin     f1 ori (sequence partly withheld): f1 bacteriophage origin of replication; arrow indicates direction of (+) strand synthesis
    591..746     -  CDS            lacZα (fragment): LacZα fragment of β-galactosidase; lacZ fragment
    748..867     +  CDS            B (fragment): PORTL_LAMBD - Experimental evidence at protein level: Swiss-Prot protein existence level 1. Forms the portal vertex of the capsid (PubMed:6228056, PubMed:6232391). This portal plays critical roles in head assembly, genome packaging, neck/tail attachment, and genome ejection (Probable). The portal protein multimerizes as a single ring-shaped homododecamer arranged around a central channel (PubMed:6232391). Binds to the terminase subunits to form the packaging machine (PubMed:7799432). From Escherichia phage lambda (Bacteriophage lambda).
   1405..1425    +  promoter       tight TRE promoter (fragment): Tet-responsive promoter PTight, consisting of seven tet operator sequences followed by the minimal CMV promoter
   1442..1462    +  promoter       tight TRE promoter (fragment): Tet-responsive promoter PTight, consisting of seven tet operator sequences followed by the minimal CMV promoter
   1479..1499    +  promoter       tight TRE promoter (fragment): Tet-responsive promoter PTight, consisting of seven tet operator sequences followed by the minimal CMV promoter
   1516..1536    +  promoter       tight TRE promoter (fragment): Tet-responsive promoter PTight, consisting of seven tet operator sequences followed by the minimal CMV promoter
   1553..1573    +  promoter       tight TRE promoter (fragment): Tet-responsive promoter PTight, consisting of seven tet operator sequences followed by the minimal CMV promoter
   1590..1610    +  promoter       tight TRE promoter (fragment): Tet-responsive promoter PTight, consisting of seven tet operator sequences followed by the minimal CMV promoter
   1627..1647    +  promoter       tight TRE promoter (fragment): Tet-responsive promoter PTight, consisting of seven tet operator sequences followed by the minimal CMV promoter
   1664..1684    +  promoter       tight TRE promoter (fragment): Tet-responsive promoter PTight, consisting of seven tet operator sequences followed by the minimal CMV promoter
   1692..1737    +  promoter       TRE3GV promoter (fragment): 3rd-generation Tet-responsive promoter that can be activated by binding of Tet-On® 3G, optimized for retroviral and lentiviral vectors
   1825..2499    +  CDS            RTP2: RTP2_HUMAN - Also known as Z3CXXC2. Experimental evidence at protein level: Swiss-Prot protein existence level 1. Specifically promotes functional cell surface expression of olfactory receptors, but not of other GPCRs. From Homo sapiens (Human).
   2510..2630    +  CDS            large T antigen (fragment): large T antigen from SV40 (simian virus 40)
   2627..2710    +  CDS            large T antigen (fragment): large T antigen from SV40 (simian virus 40)
   2733..2867    +  polyA_signal   SV40 poly(A) signal: SV40 polyadenylation signal
   2978..3189    +  promoter       EF-1α core promoter: core promoter for human elongation factor EF-1α
   3202..3470    +  LTR            5' LTR (truncated): truncated 5' long terminal repeat (LTR) from human T-cell leukemia virus (HTLV) type 1
   3497..4096    +  CDS            PuroR: puromycin N-acetyltransferase; pac from Streptomyces alboniger; confers resistance to puromycin
   4103..4209    +  misc_feature   WPRE (fragment): woodchuck hepatitis virus posttranscriptional regulatory element
   4218..4339    +  polyA_signal   SV40 poly(A) signal: SV40 polyadenylation signal
   4357..4449    +  ncRNA          G-CSF SLDE: Accession: RF00183 - G-CSF factor stem-loop destabilising element (SLDE)
   5146..5613    +  CDS            B (fragment): PORTL_LAMBD - Experimental evidence at protein level: Swiss-Prot protein existence level 1. Forms the portal vertex of the capsid (PubMed:6228056, PubMed:6232391). This portal plays critical roles in head assembly, genome packaging, neck/tail attachment, and genome ejection (Probable). The portal protein multimerizes as a single ring-shaped homododecamer arranged around a central channel (PubMed:6232391). Binds to the terminase subunits to form the packaging machine (PubMed:7799432). From Escherichia phage lambda (Bacteriophage lambda).
   5651..5667    -  protein_bind   lac operator: The lac repressor binds to the lac operator to inhibit transcription in E. coli. This inhibition can be relieved by adding lactose or isopropyl-β-D-thiogalactopyranoside (IPTG). lac repressor encoded by lacI
   5675..5705    -  promoter       lac promoter: promoter for the E. coli lac operon
   5720..5741    -  protein_bind   CAP binding site: CAP binding activates transcription in the presence of cAMP. E. coli catabolite activator protein
   5754..5846    -  CDS            lacI (fragment): lac repressor; lacI; The lac repressor binds to the lac operator to inhibit transcription in E. coli. This inhibition can be relieved by adding lactose or isopropyl-β-D-thiogalactopyranoside (IPTG).
   6029..6617    -  rep_origin     ori: high-copy-number ColE1/pMB1/pBR322/pUC origin of replication
   6788..7648    -  CDS            AmpR: β-lactamase; bla; confers resistance to ampicillin, carbenicillin, and related antibiotics
>Addgene plasmid #129459 | pB-RTP2-Integration | addgene full sequence | sequence record 255132 | Addgene NGS Result
ACTCTTCCTTTTTCAATATTATTGAAGCATTTATCAGGGTTATTGTCTCATGAGCGGATACATATTTGAA
TGTATTTAGAAAAATAAACAAATAGGGGTTCCGCGCACATTTCCCCGAAAAGTGCCACCTAAATTGTAAG
CGTTAATATTTTGTTAAAATTCGCGTTAAATTTTTGTTAAATCAGCTCATTTTTTAACCAATAGGCCGAA
ATCGGCAAAATCCCTTATAAATCAAAAGAATAGACCGAGATAGGGT
[37 nt withheld, positions 257-293]
AAAGAACGTGGACTCCAACGTCAAAGG
[49 nt withheld, positions 321-369]
T
[91 nt withheld, positions 371-461]
G
[124 nt withheld, positions 463-586]
CCCATTCGCCATTCAGGCTGCGCAACTGTTGGGAAGGGCGATCGGTGCGGGCCTCTTCGCTATTACGCCA
GCTGGCGAAAGGGGGATGTGCTGCAAGGCGATTAAGTTGGGTAACGCCAGGGTTTTCCCAGTCACGACGT
TGTAAAACGACGGCCAGTGAGCGCGCCTCGTTCATTCACGTTTTTGAACCCGTGGAGGACGGGCAGACTC
GCGGTGCAAATGTGTTTTACAGCGTGATGGAGCAGATGAAGATGCTCGACACGCTGCAGAACACGCAGCT
AGATTAACCCTAGAAAGATAATCATATTGTGACGTACGTTAAAGATAATCATGTGTAAAATTGACGCATG
TGTTTTATCGGTCTGTATATCGAGGTTTATTTATTAATTTGAATAGATATTAAGTTTTATTATATTTACA
CTTACATACTAATAATAAATTCAACAAACAATTTATTTATGTTTATTTATTTATTAAAAAAAACAAAAAC
TCAAAATTTCTTCTATAAAGTAACAAAACTTTTATGAGGGACAGCCCCCCCCCAAAGCCCCCAGGGATGT
AATTACGTCCCTCCCCCGCTAGGGGGCAGCAGCGAGCCGCCCGGGGCTCCGCTCCGGTCCGGCGCTCCCC
CCGCATCCCCGAGCCGGCAGCGTGCGGGGACAGCCCGGGCACGGGGAAGGTGGCACGGGATCGCTTTCCT
CTGAACGCTTCTCGCTGCTCTTTGAGCCTGCAGACACCTGGGGGGATACGGGGAAAAGGCCTCCACGGCC
ACTAGTCCAATCATAGGGGTACCCGACCCATCAAGTGCCACCTGACGTCTCCCTATCAGTGATAGAGAAG
TCGACACGTCTCGAGCTCCCTATCAGTGATAGAGAAGGTACGTCTAGAACGTCTCCCTATCAGTGATAGA
GAAGTCGACACGTCTCGAGCTCCCTATCAGTGATAGAGAAGGTACGTCTAGAACGTCTCCCTATCAGTGA
TAGAGAAGTCGACACGTCTCGAGCTCCCTATCAGTGATAGAGAAGGTACGTCTAGAACGTCTCCCTATCA
GTGATAGAGAAGTCGACACGTCTCGAGCTCCCTATCAGTGATAGAGAAGGTACCCCCTATATAAGCAGAG
CTCGTTTAGTGAACCGTCAGATCGCCTGGAGACGCCATCCACGCTGTTTTGACCTCCATAGAAGACACCG
GGACCGATCCAGCCTGAGCTCGTTTAGTGACCGTCTAGAGCCGCCACCATGTGTACTTCACTGACCACGT
GTGAGTGGAAGAAGGTGTTTTATGAGAAAATGGAAGTCGCCAAGCCTGCCGATTCCTGGGAACTTATCAT
CGACCCAAACCTGAAGCCATCCGAGCTCGCTCCCGGGTGGAAGCAGTACCTGGAACAACACGCTTCCGGA
AGGTTCCACTGCTCTTGGTGCTGGCACACTTGGCAGTCAGCACATGTAGTCATTCTGTTCCACATGTTTC
TGGATAGGGCTCAACGGGCAGGCAGCGTGCGCATGCGCGTCTTTAAGCAACTCTGCTACGAGTGTGGCAC
AGCCCGACTTGATGAGTCTTCAATGTTGGAAGAGAACATCGAGGGCCTGGTGGACAATCTCATCACGTCT
TTGCGCGAACAGTGTTACGAAGAGGATGGGGGGCAATACCGGATTCATGTTGCATCTCGCCCTGATTCAG
GTCCACACAGGGCAGAGTTCTGCGAGGCATGTCAGGAAGGTATTGTGCATTGGAAACCCTCCGAGAAGCT
GCTGGAGGAGGAGGTTACAACATATACTAGCGAAGCGTCCAAACCTAGAGCACAAGCCGGGAGCGGCTAC
AACTTCCTTTCCCTTCGGTGGTGCCTGTTTTGGGCCTCACTGTGCCTGCTGGTTGTGTATTTGCAGTTCA
GCTTCTTGAGCCCTGCCTTTTTTTGAGAATTCGCCACACAGGCATAGAGTGTCTGCTATTAATAACTATG
CTCAAAAATTGTGTACCTTTAGCTTTTTAATTTGTAAAGGGGTTAATAAGGAATATTTGATGTATAGTGC
CTTGACTAGAGATCATAATCAGCCATACCACATTTGTAGAGGTTTTACTTGCTTTAAAAAACCTCCCACA
CCTCCCCCTGAACCTGAAACATAAAATGAATGCAATTGTTGTTGTTAACTTGTTTATTGCAGCTTATAAT
GGTTACAAATAAAGCAATAGCATCACAAATTTCACAAATAAAGCATTTTTTTCACTGCATTCTAGTTGTG
GTTTGTCCAAACTCATCAATGTATCTTATCATGTCTGGATCCCCAGGAAGCTCCTCTGTGTCCTCATAAA
CCCTAACCTCCTCTACTTGAGAGGACATTCCAATCATAGGGCGGCCGCGAAGGATCTGCGATCGCTCCGG
TGCCCGTCAGTGGGCAGAGCGCACATCGCCCACAGTCCCCGAGAAGTTGGGGGGAGGGGTCGGCAATTGA
ACGGGTGCCTAGAGAAGGTGGCGCGGGGTAAACTGGGAAAGTGATGTCGTGTACTGGCTCCGCCTTTTTC
CCGAGGGTGGGGGAGAACCGTATATAAGTGCAGTAGTCGCCGTGAACGTTCTTTTTCGCAACGGGTTTGC
CGCCAGAACACAGCTGAAGCTTCGAGGGGCTCGCATCTCTCCTTCACGCGCCCGCCGCCCTACCTGAGGC
CGCCATCCACGCCGGTTGAGTCGCGTTCTGCCGCCTCCCGCCTGTGGTGCCTCCTGAACTGCGTCCGCCG
TCTAGGTAAGTTTAAAGCTCAGGTCGAGACCGGGCCTTTGTCCGGCGCTCCCTTGGAGCCTACCTAGACT
CAGCCGGCTCTCCACGCTTTGCCTGACCCTGCTTGCTCAACTCTACGTCTTTGTTTCGTTTTCTGTTCTG
CGCCGTTACAGATCCAAGCTGTGACCGGCGCCTACGCTAGATGACCGAGTACAAGCCCACGGTGCGCCTC
GCCACCCGCGACGACGTCCCCAGGGCCGTACGCACCCTCGCCGCCGCGTTCGCCGACTACCCCGCCACGC
GCCACACCGTCGATCCGGACCGCCACATCGAGCGGGTCACCGAGCTGCAAGAACTCTTCCTCACGCGCGT
CGGGCTCGACATCGGCAAGGTGTGGGTCGCGGACGACGGCGCCGCGGTGGCGGTCTGGACCACGCCGGAG
AGCGTCGAAGCGGGGGCGGTGTTCGCCGAGATCGGCCCGCGCATGGCCGAGTTGAGCGGTTCCCGGCTGG
CCGCGCAGCAACAGATGGAAGGCCTCCTGGCGCCGCACCGGCCCAAGGAGCCCGCGTGGTTCCTGGCCAC
CGTCGGCGTCTCGCCCGACCACCAGGGCAAGGGTCTGGGCAGCGCCGTCGTGCTCCCCGGAGTGGAGGCG
GCCGAGCGCGCCGGGGTGCCCGCCTTCCTGGAGACCTCCGCGCCCCGCAACCTCCCCTTCTACGAGCGGC
TCGGCTTCACCGTCACCGCCGACGTCGAGGTGCCCGAAGGACCGCGCACCTGGTGCATGACCCGCAAGCC
CGGTGCCTGAGTCGACAATCAACCTCTGGATTACAAAATTTGTGAAAGATTGACTGGTATTCTTAACTAT
GTTGCTCCTTTTACGCTATGTGGATACGCTGCTTTAATGCCTTTGTATCATGCGTTAACTAAACTTGTTT
ATTGCAGCTTATAATGGTTACAAATAAAGCAATAGCATCACAAATTTCACAAATAAAGCATTTTTTTCAC
TGCATTCTAGTTGTGGTTTGTCCAAACTCATCAATGTATCTTATCATGTCTGGAATTGACTCAAATGATG
TCAATTAGTCTATCAGAAGCTCATCTGGTCTCCCTTCCGGGGGACAAGACATCCCTGTTTAATATTTAAA
CAGCAGTGTTCCCAAACTGGGTTCTTATATCCCTTGCTCTGGTCAACCAGGTTGCAGGGTTTCCTGTCCT
CACAGGAACGAAGTCCCTAAAGAAACAGTGGCAGCCAGGTTTAGCCCCGGAATTGACTGGATTCCTTTTT
TAGGGCCCATTGGTATGGCTTTTTCCCCGTATCCCCCCAGGTGTCTGCAGGCTCAAAGAGCAGCGAGAAG
CGTTCAGAGGAAAGCGATCCCGTGCCACCTTCCCCGTGCCCGGGCTGTCCCCGCACGCTGCCGGCTCGGG
GATGCGGGGGGAGCGCCGGACCGGAGCGGAGCCCCGGGCGGCTCGCTGCTGCCCCCTAGCGGGGGAGGGA
CGTAATTACATCCCTGGGGGCTTTGGGGGGGGGCTGTCCCTGATATCTATAACAAGAAAATATATATATA
ATAAGTTATCACGTAAGTAGAACATGAAATAACAATATAATTATCGTATGAGTTAAATCTTAAAAGTCAC
GTAAAAGATAATCATGCGTCATTTTGACTCACGCGGTCGTTATAGTTCAAAATCAGTGACACTTACCGCA
TTGACAAGCACGCCTCACGGGAGCTCCAAGCGGCGACTGAGATGTCCTAAATGCACAGCGACGGATTCGC
GCTATTTAGAAAGAGAGAGCAATATTTCAAGAATGCATGCGTCAATTTTACGCAGACTATCTTTCTAGGG
TTAATCTAGCTGCATCAGGATCATATCGTCGGGTCTTTTTTCCGGCTCAGTCATCGCCCAAGCTGGCGCT
ATCTGGGCATCGGGGAGGAAGAAGCCCGTGCCTTTTCCCGCGAGGTTGAAGCGGCATGGAAAGAGTTTGC
CGAGGATGACTGCTGCTGCATTGACGTTGAGCGAAAACGCACGTTTACCATGATGATTCGGGAAGGTGTG
GCCATGCACGCCTTTAACGGTGAACTGTTCGTTCAGGCCACCTGGGATACCAGTTCGTCGCGGCTTTTCC
GGACACAGTTCCGGATGGTCAGCCCGAAGCGCATCAGCAACCCGAACAATACCGGCGACAGCCGGAACTG
CCGTGCCGGTGTGCAGATTAATGACAGCGGTGCGGCGCTGGGATATTACGTCAGCGAGGACGGGTATCCT
GGCTGGATGCCGCAGAAATGGACATGGATACCCCGTGAGTTACCCGGCGGGCGCGCTTGGCGTAATCATG
GTCATAGCTGTTTCCTGTGTGAAATTGTTATCCGCTCACAATTCCACACAACATACGAGCCGGAAGCATA
AAGTGTAAAGCCTGGGGTGCCTAATGAGTGAGCTAACTCACATTAATTGCGTTGCGCTCACTGCCCGCTT
TCCAGTCGGGAAACCTGTCGTGCCAGCTGCATTAATGAATCGGCCAACGCGCGGGGAGAGGCGGTTTGCG
TATTGGGCGCTCTTCCGCTTCCTCGCTCACTGACTCGCTGCGCTCGGTCGTTCGGCTGCGGCGAGCGGTA
TCAGCTCACTCAAAGGCGGTAATACGGTTATCCACAGAATCAGGGGATAACGCAGGAAAGAACATGTGAG
CAAAAGGCCAGCAAAAGGCCAGGAACCGTAAAAAGGCCGCGTTGCTGGCGTTTTTCCATAGGCTCCGCCC
CCCTGACGAGCATCACAAAAATCGACGCTCAAGTCAGAGGTGGCGAAACCCGACAGGACTATAAAGATAC
CAGGCGTTTCCCCCTGGAAGCTCCCTCGTGCGCTCTCCTGTTCCGACCCTGCCGCTTACCGGATACCTGT
CCGCCTTTCTCCCTTCGGGAAGCGTGGCGCTTTCTCATAGCTCACGCTGTAGGTATCTCAGTTCGGTGTA
GGTCGTTCGCTCCAAGCTGGGCTGTGTGCACGAACCCCCCGTTCAGCCCGACCGCTGCGCCTTATCCGGT
AACTATCGTCTTGAGTCCAACCCGGTAAGACACGACTTATCGCCACTGGCAGCAGCCACTGGTAACAGGA
TTAGCAGAGCGAGGTATGTAGGCGGTGCTACAGAGTTCTTGAAGTGGTGGCCTAACTACGGCTACACTAG
AAGAACAGTATTTGGTATCTGCGCTCTGCTGAAGCCAGTTACCTTCGGAAAAAGAGTTGGTAGCTCTTGA
TCCGGCAAACAAACCACCGCTGGTAGCGGTGGTTTTTTTGTTTGCAAGCAGCAGATTACGCGCAGAAAAA
AAGGATCTCAAGAAGATCCTTTGATCTTTTCTACGGGGTCTGACGCTCAGTGGAACGAAAACTCACGTTA
AGGGATTTTGGTCATGAGATTATCAAAAAGGATCTTCACCTAGATCCTTTTAAATTAAAAATGAAGTTTT
AAATCAATCTAAAGTATATATGAGTAAACTTGGTCTGACAGTTACCAATGCTTAATCAGTGAGGCACCTA
TCTCAGCGATCTGTCTATTTCGTTCATCCATAGTTGCCTGACTCCCCGTCGTGTAGATAACTACGATACG
GGAGGGCTTACCATCTGGCCCCAGTGCTGCAATGATACCGCGAGACCCACGCTCACCGGCTCCAGATTTA
TCAGCAATAAACCAGCCAGCCGGAAGGGCCGAGCGCAGAAGTGGTCCTGCAACTTTATCCGCCTCCATCC
AGTCTATTAATTGTTGCCGGGAAGCTAGAGTAAGTAGTTCGCCAGTTAATAGTTTGCGCAACGTTGTTGC
CATTGCTACAGGCATCGTGGTGTCACGCTCGTCGTTTGGTATGGCTTCATTCAGCTCCGGTTCCCAACGA
TCAAGGCGAGTTACATGATCCCCCATGTTGTGCAAAAAAGCGGTTAGCTCCTTCGGTCCTCCGATCGTTG
TCAGAAGTAAGTTGGCCGCAGTGTTATCACTCATGGTTATGGCAGCACTGCATAATTCTCTTACTGTCAT
GCCATCCGTAAGATGCTTTTCTGTGACTGGTGAGTACTCAACCAAGTCATTCTGAGAATAGTGTATGCGG
CGACCGAGTTGCTCTTGCCCGGCGTCAATACGGGATAATACCGCGCCACATAGCAGAACTTTAAAAGTGC
TCATCATTGGAAAACGTTCTTCGGGGCGAAAACTCTCAAGGATCTTACCGCTGTTGAGATCCAGTTCGAT
GTAACCCACTCGTGCACCCAACTGATCTTCAGCATCTTTTACTTTCACCAGCGTTTCTGGGTGAGCAAAA
ACAGGAAGGCAAAATGCCGCAAAAAAGGGAATAAGGGCGACACGGAAATGTTGAATACTCAT
